Addgene plasmid #223993: AiP12424 - pAAV-AiE0463m-minBG-SYFP2-WPRE3-BGHpA (Alias: CN2424)
Purpose: AiE0463m is an enhancer sequence, designed to drive AAV-mediated transgene expression in cortical L5_ET neurons
Depositing lab: Allen Institute for Brain Science & Jonathan Ting. Depositing organization: Allen Institute. Publication: A suite of enhancer AAVs and transgenic mouse lines for genetic access to cortical cell types. Ben-Simon Y, Hooper M, Narayan S, Daigle TL, Dwivedi D, Way SW, Oster A, Stafford DA, Mich JK, Taormina MJ, Martinez RA, Opitz-Araya X, Roth JR, Alexander JR, Allen S, Amster A, Arbuckle J, Ayala A, Baker PM, Bakken TE, Barcelli T, Barta S, Bendrick J, Bertagnolli D, Bielstein C, Bishwakarma P, Bowlus J, Boyer G, Brouner K, Casian B, Casper T, Chakka AB, Chakrabarty R, Chance RK, Chavan S, Clark M, Colbert K, Collman F, Daniel S, Departee M, DiValentin P, Donadio N, Dotson N, Egdorf T, Fliss T, Gabitto M, Garcia J, Gary A, Gasperini M, Gloe J, Goldy J, Gore BB, Graybuck L, Greisman N, Haeseleer F, Halterman C, Haradon Z, Hastings SD, Helback O, Ho W, Hockemeyer D, Huang C, Huff S, Hunker A, Johansen N, Jones D, Juneau Z, Kalmbach B, Kannan M, Khem S, Kussick E, Kutsal R, Larsen R, Lee C, Lee AY, Leibly M, Lenz GH, Li S, Liang E, Lusk N, Madigan Z, Malloy J, Malone J, McCue R, Melchor J, Mollenkopf T, Moosman S, Morin E, Newman D, Ng L, Ngo K, Omstead V, Otto S, Oyama A, Pena N, Pham T, Phillips E, Pom CA, Potekhina L, Ransford S, Ray PL, Rette D, Reynoldson C, Rimorin C, Rocha D, Ruiz A, Sanchez REA, Sawyer L, Sedeno-Cortes A, Sevigny JP, Shapovalova N, Shepard N, Shulga L, Sigler AR, Siverts L, Soliman S, Somasundaram S, Staats B, Stewart K, Szelenyi E, Tieu M, Trader C, Tran A, van Velthoven CTJ, Walker M, Wang Y, Weed N, Wirthlin M, Wood T, Wynalda B, Yao Z, Zhou T, Ariza J, Dee N, Reding M, Ronellenfitch K, Mufti S, Sunkin SM, Smith KA, Esposito L, Waters J, Thyagarajan B, Yao S, Lein ES, Zeng H, Levi BP, Ngai J, Ting JT, Tasic B. Cell. 2025 May 16:S0092-8674(25)00513-6. doi: 10.1016/j.cell.2025.05.002. PubMed 40403729.
Backbone
  Vector backbone: pAAV
  Vector type: AAV
Growth in bacteria
  Bacterial resistance: Ampicillin, 100 μg/mL
  Growth temperature: 30°C
  Growth strain: NEB Stable
  Copy number: High Copy
Gene/Insert
  Gene/Insert name: SYFP2
  Species: Synthetic
  Mutation: NA
  Promoter: minBG
  Cloning method: Other
Terms and licenses: Academic/Nonprofit Terms; Industry Terms: Not Available to Industry
Depositor comments: Cloning Method: RE Cloning
How to cite: AiP12424 - pAAV-AiE0463m-minBG-SYFP2-WPRE3-BGHpA (Alias: CN2424) was a gift from Allen Institute for Brain Science & Jonathan Ting (Addgene plasmid # 223993 ; http://n2t.net/addgene:223993 ; RRID:Addgene_223993)
