[The description below was written by a language model from this plasmid's Addgene catalogue record and pLannotate feature annotations shown in this document.]
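Description:
AiP12424 - pAAV-AiE0463m-minBG-SYFP2-WPRE3-BGHpA (alias CN2424) is an adeno-associated virus transfer plasmid of about 4.9 kb, built on a pAAV backbone and intended for packaging into recombinant AAV for delivery to the brain. In bacteria it is maintained through a high-copy ColE1/pUC-type origin and selected with ampicillin via the β-lactamase gene and its own promoter. The backbone also carries an M13 phage origin and small remnants of the pBR322 bom and rop regions. The record lists a recombination-deficient propagation strain, which fits the usual concern about instability of the ITR repeats.

The payload sits between two AAV2 inverted terminal repeats, which are the cis elements needed for genome replication and encapsidation. According to the catalogue entry, the enhancer AiE0463m is placed upstream of a minimal beta-globin promoter (minBG). The minimal promoter is expected to have little activity on its own, so that expression depends on the cell-type specificity of the enhancer. Neither element was annotated in the automated feature table, but the unannotated stretch between the left ITR and the reporter coding sequence is where they would be expected to lie. The driven gene is SYFP2, a monomeric, rapidly maturing yellow fluorescent protein derived from Aequorea victoria. It is followed by WPRE3, a shortened woodchuck hepatitis virus posttranscriptional regulatory element that appears as two WPRE fragments in the annotation and serves to boost transcript expression. A bovine growth hormone polyadenylation signal ends the cassette.

The stated purpose is AAV-mediated transgene expression in cortical layer 5 extratelencephalic-projecting (L5_ET) neurons, with SYFP2 fluorescently labelling the cells in which the enhancer is active. It belongs to a larger suite of enhancer AAVs for genetic access to cortical cell types.
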