Features (pLannotate 1.2.2; 13 found; start..end, strand, type, name):
      1..141     -  repeat_region  AAV2 ITR: inverted terminal repeat of adeno-associated virus serotype 2 inverted
    888..1604    +  CDS            SYFP2: SYFP2 is a basic (constitutively fluorescent) yellow fluorescent protein published in 2006, derived from Aequorea victoria. It is reported to be a very rapidly-maturing monomer with moderate acid sensitivity.
   1644..1801    +  misc_feature   WPRE (fragment): woodchuck hepatitis virus posttranscriptional regulatory element
   1807..1887    +  misc_feature   WPRE (fragment): woodchuck hepatitis virus posttranscriptional regulatory element
   1904..2015    +  polyA_signal   bGH poly(A) signal: bovine growth hormone polyadenylation signal
   2133..2273    +  repeat_region  AAV2 ITR: inverted terminal repeat of adeno-associated virus serotype 2 inverted
   2278..2329    -  misc_feature   bom (fragment): basis of mobility region from pBR322
   2348..2728    +  rep_origin     M13 ori (sequence partly withheld): M13 bacteriophage origin of replication; arrow indicates direction of (+) strand synthesis
   2804..2853    -  misc_feature   bom (fragment): basis of mobility region from pBR322
   2955..2990    -  CDS            rop (fragment): Rop protein, which maintains plasmids at low copy number; rop
   3085..3189    +  promoter       AmpR promoter: bla
   3190..4050    +  CDS            AmpR: β-lactamase; bla; confers resistance to ampicillin, carbenicillin, and related antibiotics
   4221..4809    +  rep_origin     ori: high-copy-number ColE1/pMB1/pBR322/pUC origin of replication
>Addgene plasmid #223993 | AiP12424 - pAAV-AiE0463m-minBG-SYFP2-WPRE3-BGHpA (Alias: CN2424) | addgene full sequence | sequence record 449766 | Addgene NGS Result
CCTGCAGGCAGCTGCGCGCTCGCTCGCTCACTGAGGCCGCCCGGGCAAAGCCCGGGCGTCGGGCGACCTT
TGGTCGCCCGGCCTCAGTGAGCGAGCGAGCGCGCAGAGAGGGAGTGGCCAACTCCATCACTAGGGGTTCC
TGCGGCCGCACGCGTTTTGCTTGTGTGCCAGCAGGGAGGAGCAAGAGGAATTTTGTCACTTCTCTTTCAC
TTTCTTCATTATTTTAAGTTGGATCTGCTGTTCTGTTCACTTTTAAAATATAACCTTCAGTATTTATGAA
CGTGATTCATCTTTTACAATATGTTGTTTAACATGAATGCATCTTCTTCTTGCCTTTCAGTGCATCTTTA
TGCCATTGGCAGCCACAATCAAGTGTTTCCATTAAAGTTCACAGTAACAGTGCAGTGTTGTCTGTCCCAA
CTCTGCTAACTTTTACCACCCACTATTTAGTTTTATCTACCATGTGAATTTATTTGTAAGATCTTCTTTC
TCTTATCCTAGTTAATTATGGGGAGGACTTGCCAGGATATTAATTTACATGGCAATTTTGGATAAGTTAT
GCATGTATTCATCTCCTATATACAATAAGTTTTTCTTGTGAACGTCAAAAGAAAGGATAATGCATATGAC
TGTATATGATATAAACTGGAATGTAATAGTTGCCAATAGGATCTGAATCAAATTTCAGTTTTTAACTATG
TTCTATATATCTATGTGCATATTTATAGCATGTGTGACATATGTATAATTTAAATATTTCTATAAACTTA
TACAGAAACAAAATATGTGAGCTCGGGCTGGGCATAAAAGTCAGGGCAGAGCCATCTATTGCTTACATTT
GCTTCTGGGATCCAGATCTTTCGAAGCTAGCGCTACCGGTCGCCACCATGGTGAGCAAGGGCGAGGAGCT
GTTCACCGGGGTGGTGCCCATCCTGGTCGAGCTGGACGGCGACGTAAACGGCCACAAGTTCAGCGTGTCC
GGCGAGGGCGAGGGCGATGCCACCTACGGCAAGCTGACCCTGAAGCTGATCTGCACCACCGGCAAGCTGC
CCGTGCCCTGGCCCACCCTCGTGACCACCCTGGGCTACGGCGTGCAGTGCTTCGCCCGCTACCCCGACCA
CATGAAGCAGCACGACTTCTTCAAGTCCGCCATGCCCGAAGGCTACGTCCAGGAGCGCACCATCTTCTTC
AAGGACGACGGCAACTACAAGACCCGCGCCGAGGTGAAGTTCGAGGGCGACACCCTGGTGAACCGCATCG
AGCTGAAGGGCATCGACTTCAAGGAGGACGGCAACATCCTGGGGCACAAGCTGGAGTACAACTACAACAG
CCACAACGTCTATATCACCGCCGACAAGCAGAAGAACGGCATCAAGGCCAACTTCAAGATCCGCCACAAC
ATCGAGGACGGCGGCGTGCAGCTCGCCGACCACTACCAGCAGAACACCCCCATCGGCGACGGCCCCGTGC
TGCTGCCCGACAACCACTACCTGAGCTACCAGTCCAAGCTGAGCAAAGACCCCAACGAGAAGCGCGATCA
CATGGTCCTGCTGGAGTTCGTGACCGCCGCCGGGATCACTCTCGGCATGGACGAGCTGTACAAGTAAGTC
GACGGCGCGCCGCGGCCGCGAATTCGATATCATAATCAACCTCTGGATTACAAAATTTGTGAAAGATTGA
CTGGTATTCTTAACTATGTTGCTCCTTTTACGCTATGTGGATACGCTGCTTTAATGCCTTTGTATCATGC
TATTGCTTCCCGTATGGCTTTCATTTTCTCCTCCTTGTATAAATCCTGGTTAGTTCTTGCCACGGCGGAA
CTCATCGCCGCCTGCCTTGCCCGCTGCTGGACAGGGGCTCGGCTGTTGGGCACTGACAATTCCGTGGCTC
GAGAGATCTTCGACTGTGCCTTCTAGTTGCCAGCCATCTGTTGTTTGCCCCTCCCCCGTGCCTTCCTTGA
CCCTGGAAGGTGCCACTCCCACTGTCCTTTCCTAATAAAATGAGGAAATTGCATCGCATTGTCTGAGTAG
GTGTCATTCTATTCTGGGGGGTGGGGTGGGGCAGGACAGCAAGGGGGAGGATTGGGAAGACAATAGCAGG
CATGAGATCTCACGTGCGGACCGAGCGGCCGCAGGAACCCCTAGTGATGGAGTTGGCCACTCCCTCTCTG
CGCGCTCGCTCGCTCACTGAGGCCGGGCGACCAAAGGTCGCCCGACGCCCGGGCTTTGCCCGGGCGGCCT
CAGTGAGCGAGCGAGCGCGCAGCTGCCTGCAGGGGCGCCTGATGCGGTATTTTCTCCTTACGCATCTGTG
CGGTATTTCACACCGCATA
[142 nt withheld, positions 2330-2471]
C
[141 nt withheld, positions 2473-2613]
CCTTTGACGTTGGAGTCCACGTTCTTT
[37 nt withheld, positions 2641-2677]
ACCCTATCTCGGGCTATTCTTTTGATTTATAAGGGATTTTGCCGATTTCGGCCTATTGGTTAAAAAATGA
GCTGATTTAACAAAAATTTAACGCGAATTTTAACAAAATATTAACGTTTACAATTTTATGGTGCACTCTC
AGTACAATCTGCTCTGATGCCGCATAGTTAAGCCAGCCCCGACACCCGCCAACACCCGCTGACGCGCCCT
GACGGGCTTGTCTGCTCCCGGCATCCGCTTACAGACAAGCTGTGACCGTCTCCGGGAGCTGCATGTGTCA
GAGGTTTTCACCGTCATCACCGAAACGCGCGAGACGAAAGGGCCTCGTGATACGCCTATTTTTATAGGTT
AATGTCATGATAATAATGGTTTCTTAGACGTCAGGTGGCACTTTTCGGGGAAATGTGCGCGGAACCCCTA
TTTGTTTATTTTTCTAAATACATTCAAATATGTATCCGCTCATGAGACAATAACCCTGATAAATGCTTCA
ATAATATTGAAAAAGGAAGAGTATGAGTATTCAACATTTCCGTGTCGCCCTTATTCCCTTTTTTGCGGCA
TTTTGCCTTCCTGTTTTTGCTCACCCAGAAACGCTGGTGAAAGTAAAAGATGCTGAAGATCAGTTGGGTG
CACGAGTGGGTTACATCGAACTGGATCTCAACAGCGGTAAGATCCTTGAGAGTTTTCGCCCCGAAGAACG
TTTTCCAATGATGAGCACTTTTAAAGTTCTGCTATGTGGCGCGGTATTATCCCGTATTGACGCCGGGCAA
GAGCAACTCGGTCGCCGCATACACTATTCTCAGAATGACTTGGTTGAGTACTCACCAGTCACAGAAAAGC
ATCTTACGGATGGCATGACAGTAAGAGAATTATGCAGTGCTGCCATAACCATGAGTGATAACACTGCGGC
CAACTTACTTCTGACAACGATCGGAGGACCGAAGGAGCTAACCGCTTTTTTGCACAACATGGGGGATCAT
GTAACTCGCCTTGATCGTTGGGAACCGGAGCTGAATGAAGCCATACCAAACGACGAGCGTGACACCACGA
TGCCTGTAGCAATGGCAACAACGTTGCGCAAACTATTAACTGGCGAACTACTTACTCTAGCTTCCCGGCA
ACAATTAATAGACTGGATGGAGGCGGATAAAGTTGCAGGACCACTTCTGCGCTCGGCCCTTCCGGCTGGC
TGGTTTATTGCTGATAAATCTGGAGCCGGTGAGCGTGGGTCTCGCGGTATCATTGCAGCACTGGGGCCAG
ATGGTAAGCCCTCCCGTATCGTAGTTATCTACACGACGGGGAGTCAGGCAACTATGGATGAACGAAATAG
ACAGATCGCTGAGATAGGTGCCTCACTGATTAAGCATTGGTAACTGTCAGACCAAGTTTACTCATATATA
CTTTAGATTGATTTAAAACTTCATTTTTAATTTAAAAGGATCTAGGTGAAGATCCTTTTTGATAATCTCA
TGACCAAAATCCCTTAACGTGAGTTTTCGTTCCACTGAGCGTCAGACCCCGTAGAAAAGATCAAAGGATC
TTCTTGAGATCCTTTTTTTCTGCGCGTAATCTGCTGCTTGCAAACAAAAAAACCACCGCTACCAGCGGTG
GTTTGTTTGCCGGATCAAGAGCTACCAACTCTTTTTCCGAAGGTAACTGGCTTCAGCAGAGCGCAGATAC
CAAATACTGTCCTTCTAGTGTAGCCGTAGTTAGGCCACCACTTCAAGAACTCTGTAGCACCGCCTACATA
CCTCGCTCTGCTAATCCTGTTACCAGTGGCTGCTGCCAGTGGCGATAAGTCGTGTCTTACCGGGTTGGAC
TCAAGACGATAGTTACCGGATAAGGCGCAGCGGTCGGGCTGAACGGGGGGTTCGTGCACACAGCCCAGCT
TGGAGCGAACGACCTACACCGAACTGAGATACCTACAGCGTGAGCTATGAGAAAGCGCCACGCTTCCCGA
AGGGAGAAAGGCGGACAGGTATCCGGTAAGCGGCAGGGTCGGAACAGGAGAGCGCACGAGGGAGCTTCCA
GGGGGAAACGCCTGGTATCTTTATAGTCCTGTCGGGTTTCGCCACCTCTGACTTGAGCGTCGATTTTTGT
GATGCTCGTCAGGGGGGCGGAGCCTATGGAAAAACGCCAGCAACGCGGCCTTTTTACGGTTCCTGGCCTT
TTGCTGGCCTTTTGCTCACATGT
